>Addgene plasmid #44008 | pCoofy44 | depositor full sequence | sequence record 59509 | pCoofy44 sequence 6383 bps
G
[124 nt withheld, positions 2-125]
C
[91 nt withheld, positions 127-217]
A
[49 nt withheld, positions 219-267]
CCTTTGACGTTGGAGTCCACGTTCTTT
[37 nt withheld, positions 295-331]
ACCCTATCTCGGTCTATTCTTTTGATTTATAAGGGATTTTGCCGATTTCGGCCTATTGGTTAAAAAATGA
GCTGATTTAACAAAAATTTAACGCGAATTTTAACAAAATATTAACGTTTACAATTTCAGGTGGCACTTTT
CGGGGAAATGTGCGCGGAACCCCTATTTGTTTATTTTTCTAAATACATTCAAATATGTATCCGCTCATGA
GACAATAACCCTGATAAATGCTTCAATAATATTGAAAAAGGAAGAGTATGAGTATTCAACATTTCCGTGT
CGCCCTTATTCCCTTTTTTGCGGCATTTTGCCTTCCTGTTTTTGCTCACCCAGAAACGCTGGTGAAAGTA
AAAGATGCTGAAGATCAGTTGGGTGCACGAGTGGGTTACATCGAACTGGATCTCAACAGCGGTAAGATCC
TTGAGAGTTTTCGCCCCGAAGAACGTTTTCCAATGATGAGCACTTTTAAAGTTCTGCTATGTGGCGCGGT
ATTATCCCGTATTGACGCCGGGCAAGAGCAACTCGGTCGCCGCATACACTATTCTCAGAATGACTTGGTT
GAGTACTCACCAGTCACAGAAAAGCATCTTACGGATGGCATGACAGTAAGAGAATTATGCAGTGCTGCCA
TAACCATGAGTGATAACACTGCGGCCAACTTACTTCTGACAACGATCGGAGGACCGAAGGAGCTAACCGC
TTTTTTGCACAACATGGGGGATCATGTAACTCGCCTTGATCGTTGGGAACCGGAGCTGAATGAAGCCATA
CCAAACGACGAGCGTGACACCACGATGCCTGTAGCAATGGCAACAACGTTGCGCAAACTATTAACTGGCG
AACTACTTACTCTAGCTTCCCGGCAACAATTAATAGACTGGATGGAGGCGGATAAAGTTGCAGGACCACT
TCTGCGCTCGGCCCTTCCGGCTGGCTGGTTTATTGCTGATAAATCTGGAGCCGGTGAGCGTGGGTCTCGC
GGTATCATTGCAGCACTGGGGCCAGATGGTAAGCCCTCCCGTATCGTAGTTATCTACACGACGGGGAGTC
AGGCAACTATGGATGAACGAAATAGACAGATCGCTGAGATAGGTGCCTCACTGATTAAGCATTGGTAACT
GTCAGACCAAGTTTACTCATATATACTTTAGATTGATTTAAAACTTCATTTTTAATTTAAAAGGATCTAG
GTGAAGATCCTTTTTGATAATCTCATGACCAAAATCCCTTAACGTGAGTTTTCGTTCCACTGAGCGTCAG
ACCCCGTAGAAAAGATCAAAGGATCTTCTTGAGATCCTTTTTTTCTGCGCGTAATCTGCTGCTTGCAAAC
AAAAAAACCACCGCTACCAGCGGTGGTTTGTTTGCCGGATCAAGAGCTACCAACTCTTTTTCCGAAGGTA
ACTGGCTTCAGCAGAGCGCAGATACCAAATACTGTCCTTCTAGTGTAGCCGTAGTTAGGCCACCACTTCA
AGAACTCTGTAGCACCGCCTACATACCTCGCTCTGCTAATCCTGTTACCAGTGGCTGCTGCCAGTGGCGA
TAAGTCGTGTCTTACCGGGTTGGACTCAAGACGATAGTTACCGGATAAGGCGCAGCGGTCGGGCTGAACG
GGGGGTTCGTGCACACAGCCCAGCTTGGAGCGAACGACCTACACCGAACTGAGATACCTACAGCGTGAGC
ATTGAGAAAGCGCCACGCTTCCCGAAGGGAGAAAGGCGGACAGGTATCCGGTAAGCGGCAGGGTCGGAAC
AGGAGAGCGCACGAGGGAGCTTCCAGGGGGAAACGCCTGGTATCTTTATAGTCCTGTCGGGTTTCGCCAC
CTCTGACTTGAGCGTCGATTTTTGTGATGCTCGTCAGGGGGGCGGAGCCTATGGAAAAACGCCAGCAACG
CGGCCTTTTTACGGTTCCTGGCCTTTTGCTGGCCTTTTGCTCACATGTTCTTTCCTGCGTTATCCCCTGA
TTCTGTGGATAACCGTATTACCGCCTTTGAGTGAGCTGATACCGCTCGCCGCAGCCGAACGACCGAGCGC
AGCGAGTCAGTGAGCGAGGAAGCGGAAGAGCGCCTGATGCGGTATTTTCTCCTTACGCATCTGTGCGGTA
TTTCACACCGCAGACCAGCCGCGTAACCTGGCAAAATCGGTTACGGTTGAGTAATAAATGGATGCCCTGC
GTAAGCGGGTGTGGGCGGACAATAAAGTCTTAAACTGAACAAAATAGATCTAAACTATGACAATAAAGTC
TTAAACTAGACAGAATAGTTGTAAACTGAAATCAGTCCAGTTATGCTGTGAAAAAGCATACTGGACTTTT
GTTATGGCTAAAGCAAACTCTTCATTTTCTGAAGTGCAAATTGCCCGTCGTATTAAAGAGGGGCGTGGCC
AAGGGCATGGTAAAGACTATATTCGCGGCGTTGTGACAATTTACCGAACAACTCCGCGGCCGGGAAGCCG
ATCTCGGCTTGAACGAATTGTTAGGTGGCGGTACTTGGGTCGATATCAAAGTGCATCACTTCTTCCCGTA
TGCCCAACTTTGTATAGAGAGCCACTGCGGGATCGTCACCGTAATCTGCTTGCACGTAGATCACATAAGC
ACCAAGCGCGTTGGCCTCATGCTTGAGGAGATTGATGAGCGCGGTGGCAATGCCCTGCCTCCGGTGCTCG
CCGGAGACTGCGAGATCATAGATATAGATCTCACTACGCGGCTGCTCAAACCTGGGCAGAACGTAAGCCG
CGAGAGCGCCAACAACCGCTTCTTGGTCGAAGGCAGCAAGCGCGATGAATGTCTTACTACGGAGCAAGTT
CCCGAGGTAATCGGAGTCCGGCTGATGTTGGGAGTAGGTGGCTACGTCTCCGAACTCACGACCGAAAAGA
TCAAGAGCAGCCCGCATGGATTTGACTTGGTCAGGGCCGAGCCTACATGTGCGAATGATGCCCATACTTG
AGCCACCTAACTTTGTTTTAGGGCGACTGCCCTGCTGCGTAACATCGTTGCTGCTGCGTAACATCGTTGC
TGCTCCATAACATCAAACATCGACCCACGGCGTAACGCGCTTGCTGCTTGGATGCCCGAGGCATAGACTG
TACAAAAAAACAGTCATAACAAGCCATGAAAACCGCCACTGCGCCGTTACCACCGCTGCGTTCGGTCAAG
GTTCTGGACCAGTTGCGTGAGCGCATACGCTACTTGCATTACAGTTTACGAACCGAACAGGCTTATGTCA
ACTGGGTTCGTGCCTTCATCCGTTTCCACGGTGTGCGTCACCCGGCAACCTTGGGCAGCAGCGAAGTCGA
GGCATTTCTGTCCTGGCTGGCGAACGAGCGCAAGGTTTCGGTCTCCACGCATCGTCAGGCATTGGCGGCC
TTGCTGTTCTTCTACGGCAAGGTGCTGTGCACGGATCTGCCCTGGCTTCAGGAGATCGGAAGACCTCGGC
CGTCGCGGCGCTTGCCGGTGGTGCTGACCCCGGATGAAGTGGTTCGCATCCTCGGTTTTCTGGAAGGCGA
GCATCGTTTGTTCGCCCAGGACTCTAGCTATAGTTCTAGTGGTTGGCTACGTATACTCCGGAATATTAAT
AGATCATGGAGATAATTAAAATGATAACCATCTCGCAAATAAATAAGTATTTTACTGTTTTCGTAACAGT
TTTGTAATAAAAAAACCTATAAATATTCCGGATTATTCATACCGTCCCACCATCGGGCGCGGATCCGAAT
TCATGCACCATCACCACCATCACCATCATCATCACTCCCTGCAGGACTCAGAAGTCAATCAAGAAGCTAA
GCCAGAGGTCAAGCCAGAAGTCAAGCCTGAGACTCACATCAATTTAAAGGTGTCCGATGGATCTTCAGAG
ATCTTCTTCAAGATCAAAAAGACCACTCCTTTAAGAAGGCTGATGGAAGCGTTCGCTAAAAGACAGGGTA
AGGAAATGGACTCCTTAACGTTCTTGTACGACGGTATTGAAATTCAAGCTGATCAGACCCCTGAAGATTT
GGACATGGAGGATAACGATATTATTGAGGCTCATCGCGAACAGATTGGAGGAGAATTCCTGGAAGTTCTG
TTCCAGGGGCCCTTGACAACATAAAAACTTTGTGTTATACTTGTAACGTAAGGAGGTAATGATTCAGTTT
AAGGTTTACACCTATAAAAGAGAGAGCCGTTATCGTCTGTTTGTGGATGTACAGAGTGATATTATTGACA
CGCCCGGGCGACGGATGGTGATCCCCCTGGCCAGTGCACGTCTGCTGTCAGATAAAGTCTCCCGTGAACT
TTACCCGGTGGTGCATATCGGGGATGAAAGCTGGCGCATGATGACCACCGATATGGCCAGTGTGCCGGTC
TCCGTTATCGGGGAAGAAGTGGCTGATCTCAGCCACCGCGAAAATGACATCAAAAACGCCATTAACCTGA
TGTTCTGGGGAATATAAGAGCATCATCATCATCACCACCACCACCACCACTGAAGCGCTTGGAGCCACCC
GCAGTTCGAAAAAGGTGGAGGTTCTGGCGGTGGATCGGGAGGTTCAGCGTGGAGCCACCCGCAGTTCGAG
AAATAGAAAGAAACCGCTGCTGCTAAATTCGAACGCCAGCACATGGACAGCTAGATGAAGCGGCGGTGGA
AGAAAAACTTTATCGCCGTGTCCGCCGCCAACCGGTTCAAGAAGATCAGCAGCTCTGGCGCCCTGCTGAG
AGGACCAGGTGGACCCCCGGCTGATCGACGGCAAATGAGGCAGCGGCAAGATCCTGCACAACCAGAACGT
GAACAGCTGGGGCCCCATCACCGTGACCCCTACCACCGACGGCGGCGAGACAAGATTCGACGGCCAGATC
ATCGTGCAGATGGAAAACGACCCCGTGGTGGCCAAGGCCGCTGCCAATCTGGCCGGCAAGCACGCCGAGA
GCAGCGTGGTGGTGCAGCTGGACAGCGACGGCAACTACCGGGTGGTGTACGGCGACCCCAGCAAGCTGGA
CGGCAAGCTGCGGTGGCAGCTGGTGGGACACGGCAGGGACCACAGCGAGACAAACAACACCCGGCTGAGC
GGCTACAGCGCCGACGAGCTGGCCGTGAAGCTGGCCAAGTTCCAGCAGAGCTTCAACCAGGCCGAGAACA
TCAACAACAAGCCCGACCACATCAGCATCGTGGGCTGCAGCCTGGTGTCCGACGACAAGCAGAAGGGCTT
CGGCCACCAGTTCATCAACGCTATGGACGCCAACGGCCTGCGGGTGGACGTGTCCGTGCGGTCTAGCGAA
CTGGCCGTGGACGAGGCCGGCAGAAAGCACACCAAGGACGCCAATGGCGACTGGGTGCAGAAGGCCGAAA
ACAACAAGGTGTCCCTGAGCTGGGACGCCCAGGGCCTGGAATGAGCGGCCGCTTTCGAATCTAGAGCCTG
CAGTCTCGAGGCATGCGGTACCAAGCTTGTCGAGAAGTACTAGAGGATCATAATCAGCCATACCACATTT
GTAGAGGTTTTACTTGCTTTAAAAAACCTCCCACACCTCCCCCTGAACCTGAAACATAAAATGAATGCAA
TTGTTGTTGTTAACTTGTTTATTGCAGCTTATAATGGTTACAAATAAAGCAATAGCATCACAAATTTCAC
AAATAAAGCATTTTTTTCACTGCATTCTAGTTGTGGTTTGTCCAAACTCATCAATGTATCTTATCATGTC
TGGATCTGATCACTGCTTGAGCCTAGGAGATCCGAACCAGATAAGTGAAATCTAGTTCCAAACTATTTTG
TCATTTTTAATTTTCGTATTAGCTTACGACGCTACACCCAGTTCCCATCTATTTTGTCACTCTTCCCTAA
ATAATCCTTAAAAACTCCATTTCCACCCCTCCCAGTTCCCAACTATTTTGTCCGCCCACAGCGGGGCATT
TTTCTTCCTGTTATGTTTTTAATCAAACATCCTGCCAACTCCATGTGACAAACCGTCATCTTCGGCTACT
TTTTCTCTGTCACAGAATGAAAATTTTTCTGTCATCTCTTCGTTATTAATGTTTGTAATTGACTGAATAT
CAACGCTTATTTGCAGCCTGAATGGCGAATGG
Features (pLannotate 1.2.2; 22 found; start..end, strand, type, name):
      2..457     +  rep_origin     f1 ori (sequence partly withheld): f1 bacteriophage origin of replication; arrow indicates direction of (+) strand synthesis
    484..588     +  promoter       AmpR promoter: bla
    589..1449    +  CDS            AmpR: β-lactamase; bla; confers resistance to ampicillin, carbenicillin, and related antibiotics
   1620..2208    +  rep_origin     ori: high-copy-number ColE1/pMB1/pBR322/pUC origin of replication
   2394..2443    -  misc_feature   bom (fragment): basis of mobility region from pBR322
   2511..2735    -  mobile_element Tn7R: mini-Tn7 element (right end of the Tn7 transposon) Tn7
   2802..3335    -  CDS            GmR: gentamycin acetyltransferase; aacC1; confers resistance to gentamycin
   3524..3552    -  promoter       Pc promoter: intI1 (promoter lies within the coding sequence); class 1 integron promoter
   3530..3877    -  CDS            YPR2_ECOLX (fragment): Protein predicted: Swiss-Prot protein existence level 4. From Escherichia coli.
   3904..3995    +  promoter       polyhedrin promoter: polh from Autographa californica; promoter for the baculovirus polyhedrin gene
   4056..4076    +  CDS            8xHis (fragment): 8xHis affinity tag
   4086..4372    +  CDS            SUMO (fragment): cleavable ubiquitin-like protein tag; S. cerevisiae SMT3 (truncated and modified); modified to prevent cleavage by eukaryotic SUMO proteases
   4456..4758    +  CDS            ccdB: CcdB, a bacterial toxin that poisons DNA gyrase; ccdB; Plasmids containing the ccdB gene cannot be propagated in standard E. coli strains.
   4774..4791    +  CDS            9xHis (fragment): 9xHis affinity tag
   4795..4884    +  CDS            Twin-Strep-tag: two Strep-Tag®II moieties connected by a linker for enhanced binding to Strep-Tactin®, an engineered form of streptavidin (Schmidt et al., 2013)
   4888..4932    +  CDS            S-Tag: affinity and epitope tag derived from pancreatic ribonuclease A
   4936..5019    +  CDS            MYLK2 (fragment): MYLK2_HUMAN - Experimental evidence at protein level: Swiss-Prot protein existence level 1. Implicated in the level of global muscle contraction and cardiac function. Phosphorylates a specific serine in the N-terminus of a myosin light chain. From Homo sapiens (Human).
   5066..5686    +  CDS            rtxA (fragment): MARTX_VIBCH - Also known as rtx From Vibrio cholerae serotype O1 (strain ATCC 39315 / El Tor Inaba N16961).
   5767..5850    +  CDS            large T antigen (fragment): large T antigen from SV40 (simian virus 40)
   5873..6007    +  polyA_signal   SV40 poly(A) signal: SV40 polyadenylation signal
   6036..6201    -  mobile_element Tn7L: mini-Tn7 element (left end of the Tn7 transposon) Tn7
   6364..6380    +  CDS            lacZα (fragment): LacZα fragment of β-galactosidase; lacZ fragment
