[The description below was written by a language model from this plasmid's Addgene catalogue record and pLannotate feature annotations shown in this document.]
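Description:
pCoofy44 is an empty insect-cell expression backbone of 6,383 bp derived from pFastBac. It serves as a donor plasmid for making recombinant baculovirus by Tn7 transposition. In E. coli it replicates from a high-copy ColE1/pUC-type origin and is selected with ampicillin through the bla gene; an f1 origin is also present. The Tn7R and Tn7L ends flank a mini-Tn7 element that holds a gentamicin resistance gene (driven by the Pc integron promoter) together with the expression cassette. This whole unit can therefore be transposed into a bacmid and tracked by gentamicin selection.

The expression cassette runs from the baculovirus polyhedrin promoter to an SV40 polyadenylation signal. Downstream of the promoter lies an N-terminal His10-SumoStar fusion partner, a yeast SMT3-derived SUMO tag modified to resist cleavage by endogenous eukaryotic SUMO proteases. Next comes a ccdB cassette that occupies the cloning site. After ccdB there is a series of C-terminal tags, each followed by its own stop codon: His10, OneStrep (annotated as Twin-Strep), S-tag, calmodulin-binding peptide (annotated as a MYLK2 fragment), HPC4, and a cysteine protease domain (annotated as a Vibrio cholerae rtxA fragment). This layout presumably lets the user choose which C-terminal tag is fused, depending on where the insert is joined.

Genes are introduced by ligation-independent cloning, which replaces ccdB. Because CcdB poisons DNA gyrase, unmodified vector kills standard E. coli strains, giving background-free selection for recombinants. For the same reason, the empty vector must be kept in a CcdB-tolerant strain such as DB3.1. The plasmid belongs to a vector series designed for fast, parallel cloning of customised protein expression constructs.
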