Addgene plasmid #44008: pCoofy44
Purpose: (Empty Backbone)
Depositing lab: Sabine Suppmann. Publication: A new method to customize protein expression vectors for fast, efficient and background free parallel cloning. Scholz J, Besir H, Strasser C, Suppmann S. BMC Biotechnol. 2013 Feb 14;13(1):12. 10.1186/1472-6750-13-12 PubMed 23410102.
Backbone
  Vector backbone: pFastBac
  Backbone manufacturer: Life Technologies
  Backbone size (bp): 6383
  Modifications to backbone: insertion of Llp-ccdB
  Vector type: Insect Expression
  Promoter: PPH
  Tag / fusion protein: His10-SumoStar (N terminal on backbone); His10-Stop-OneStrep-Stop-S-Stop-CBP-Stop-HPC4-Stop-CPD54 (C terminal on backbone)
Growth in bacteria
  Bacterial resistance: Ampicillin, 100 μg/mL
  Growth temperature: 37°C
  Growth strain: DB3.1
  Growth instructions: ccdB Survival cells are NOT suitable for the unmodified plasmid containing the ccdB gene. The plasmid is provided in the recommended DB3.1 strain.
  Copy number: High Copy
Gene/Insert
  Cloning method: Ligation Independent Cloning
  Sequencing primers: 5′ 5`caagctgatcagacccctgaag 3; 3′ 5`TGTTTCAGGTTCAGGGGGAGGTGT 3`
Terms and licenses: Academic/Nonprofit Terms; Industry Terms: Not Available to Industry
Depositor comments: Test each preparation of the plasmid by transforming it into non-resistant cells (ex. DH5a) to ensure negative selection by ccdB kills all the transformed cells as expected.
How to cite: pCoofy44 was a gift from Sabine Suppmann (Addgene plasmid # 44008)
