>Addgene plasmid #44008 | pCoofy44 | addgene partial sequence | sequence record 62880 | ccdb-fwd 5'-GCATGATGACCACCGATATG-3'
AGTGGCTGATCTCAGCCACCGCGAAAATGACATCAAAAACGCCATTAACCTGATGTTCTGGGGAATATAA
GAGCATCATCATCATCACCACCACCACCACCACTGAAGCGCTTGGAGCCACCCGCAGTTCGAAAAAGGTG
GAGGTTCTGGCGGTGGATCGGGAGGTTCAGCGTGGAGCCACCCGCAGTTCGAGAAATAGAAAGAAACCGC
TGCTGCTAAATTCGAACGCCAGCACATGGACAGCTAGATGAAGCGGCGGTGGAAGAAAAACTTTATCGCC
GTGTCCGCCGCCAACCGGTTCAAGAAGATCAGCAGCTCTGGCGCCCTGCTGAGAGGACCAGGTGGACCCC
CGGCTGATCGACGGCAAATGAGGCAGCGGCAAGATCCTGCACAACCAGAACGTGAACAGCTGGGGCCCCA
TCACCGTGACCCCTACCACCGACGGCGGCGAGACAAGATTCGACGGCCAGATCATCGTGCAGATGGAAAA
CGACCCCGTGGTGGCCAAGGCCGCTGCCAATCTGGCCGGCAAGCACGCCGAGAGCAGCGTGGTGGTGCAG
CTGGACAGCGACGGCAACTACCGGGTGGTGTACGGCGACCCCAGCAAGCTGGACGGCAAGCTGCGGTGGC
AGCTGGTGGGACACGGCAGGGACCACAGCGAGACAAACAACACCCGGCTGAGCGGCTACAGCGCCGACGA
GCTGGCCGTGAAGCTGGCCAAGTTCCAGCAGAGCTTCAACCAGGCCGAGAACATCAACAACAAGCCCGAC
CACATCAGCATCGTGGGCTGCAGCCTG
