>Addgene plasmid #44008 | pCoofy44 | addgene partial sequence | sequence record 62884 | polyhedrin_fwd
ACAGTTTTGTAATAAAAAAACCTATAAATATTCCGGATTATTCATACCGTCCCACCATCGGGCGCGGATC
CGAATTCATGCACCATCACCACCATCACCATCATCATCACTCCCTGCAGGACTCAGAAGTCAATCAAGAA
GCTAAGCCAGAGGTCAAGCCAGAAGTCAAGCCTGAGACTCACATCAATTTAAAGGTGTCCGATGGATCTT
CAGAGATCTTCTTCAAGATCAAAAAGACCACTCCTTTAAGAAGGCTGATGGAAGCGTTCGCTAAAAGACA
GGGTAAGGAAATGGACTCCTTAACGTTCTTGTACGACGGTATTGAAATTCAAGCTGATCAGACCCCTGAA
GATTTGGACATGGAGGATAACGATATTATTGAGGCTCATCGCGAACAGATTGGAGGAGAATTCCTGGAAG
TTCTGTTCCAGGGGCCCTTGACAACATAAAAACTTTGTGTTATACTTGTAACGTAAGGAGGTAATGATTC
AGTTTAAGGTTTACACCTATAAAAGAGAGAGCCGTTATCGTCTGTTTGTGGATGTACAGAGTGATATTAT
TGACACGCCCGGGCGACGGATGGTGATCCCCCTGGCCAGTGCACGTCTGCTGTCAGATAAAGTCTCCCGT
GAACTTTACCCGGTGGTGCATATCGGGGATGAAAGCTGGCGCATGATGACCACCGATATGGCCAGTGTGC
CGGTCTCCGTTATCGGGGAAGAAGTGGCTGATCTCAGCCACCGCGAAAATGACATCAAAAACGCCATTAA
CCTGATGTTCTGGGGAATATAAGAGCATCATCATCATCACCACCACCACCACCACTGAAGCGCTTGGAGC
CACCCGCAGTTCGAAAAAGGTGGAGGTTCTGGCGGTGGATCGGGAGGTTCAGCGTGGAGCCACCCGCAGT
TCGAGAAA
